>Addgene plasmid #160002 | NbBCP1b-p3 | addgene full sequence | sequence record 323033 | Addgene NGS Result
GGGACACGAAGTGATCCGTTTAAACTATCAGTGTTTGACAGGATATATTGGCGGGTAAACCTAAGAGAAA
AGAGCGTTTATTAGAATAATCGGATATTTAAAAGGGCGTGAAAAGGTTTATCCGTTCGTCCATTTGTATG
TGCATGCCAACCACAGGGTTCCCCTCGGGAGTCAGCCGTGCGGCTGCATGAAATCCTGGCCGGTTTGTCT
GATGCCAAGCTGGCGGCCTGGCCGGCCAGCTTGGCCGCTGAAGAAACCGAGCGCCGCCGTCTAAAAAGGT
GATGTGTATTTGAGTAAAACAGCTTGCGTCATGCGGTCGCTGCGTATATGATGCGATGAGTAAATAAACA
AATACGCAAGGGGAACGCATGAAGGTTATCGCTGTACTTAACCAGAAAGGCGGGTCAGGCAAGACGACCA
TCGCAACCCATCTAGCCCGCGCCCTGCAACTCGCCGGGGCCGATGTTCTGTTAGTCGATTCCGATCCCCA
GGGCAGTGCCCGCGATTGGGCGGCCGTGCGGGAAGATCAACCGCTAACCGTTGTCGGCATCGACCGCCCG
ACGATTGACCGCGACGTGAAGGCCATCGGCCGGCGCGACTTCGTAGTGATCGACGGAGCGCCCCAGGCGG
CGGACTTGGCTGTGTCCGCGATCAAGGCAGCCGACTTCGTGCTGATTCCGGTGCAGCCAAGCCCTTACGA
CATATGGGCCACCGCCGACCTGGTGGAGCTGGTTAAGCAGCGCATTGAGGTCACGGATGGAAGGCTACAA
GCGGCCTTTGTCGTGTCGCGGGCGATCAAAGGCACGCGCATCGGCGGTGAGGTTGCCGAGGCGCTGGCCG
GGTACGAGCTGCCCATTCTTGAGTCCCGTATCACGCAGCGCGTGAGCTACCCAGGCACTGCCGCCGCCGG
CACAACCGTTCTTGAATCAGAACCCGAGGGCGACGCTGCCCGCGAGGTCCAGGCGCTGGCCGCTGAAATT
AAATCAAAACTCATTTGAGTTAATGAGGTAAAGAGAAAATGAGCAAAAGCACAAACACGCTAAGTGCCGG
CCGTCCGAGCGCACGCAGCAGCAAGGCTGCAACGTTGGCCAGCCTGGCAGACACGCCAGCCATGAAGCGG
GTCAACTTTCAGTTGCCGGCGGAGGATCACACCAAGCTGAAGATGTACGCGGTACGCCAAGGCAAGACCA
TTACCGAGCTGCTATCTGAATACATCGCGCAGCTACCAGAGTAAATGAGCAAATGAATAAATGAGTAGAT
GAATTTTAGCGGCTAAAGGAGGCGGCATGGAAAATCAAGAACAACCAGGCACCGACGCCGTGGAATGCCC
CATGTGTGGAGGAACGGGCGGTTGGCCAGGCGTAAGCGGCTGGGTTGTCTGCCGGCCCTGCAATGGCACT
GGAACCCCCAAGCCCGAGGAATCGGCGTGAGCGGTCGCAAACCATCCGGCCCGGTACAAATCGGCGCGGC
GCTGGGTGATGACCTGGTGGAGAAGTTGAAGGCCGCGCAGGCCGCCCAGCGGCAACGCATCGAGGCAGAA
GCACGCCCCGGTGAATCGTGGCAAGCGGCCGCTGATCGAATCCGCAAAGAATCCCGGCAACCGCCGGCAG
CCGGTGCGTCGTCGATTAGGAAGCCGCCCAAGGGCGACGAGCAACCAGATTTTTTCGTTCCGATGCTCTA
TGACGTGGGCACCCGCGATAGTCGCAGCATCATGGACGTGGCCGTTTTCCGTCTGTCGAAGCGTGACCGA
CGAGCTGGCGAGGTGATCCGCTACGAGCTTCCAGACGGGCACGTAGAGGTTTCCGCAGGGCCGGCCGGCA
TGGCCAGTGTGTGGGATTACGACCTGGTACTGATGGCGGTTTCCCATCTAACCGAATCCATGAACCGATA
CCGGGAAGGGAAGGGAGACAAGCCCGGCCGCGTGTTCCGTCCACACGTTGCGGACGTACTCAAGTTCTGC
CGGCGAGCCGATGGCGGAAAGCAGAAAGACGACCTGGTAGAAACCTGCATTCGGTTAAACACCACGCACG
TTGCCATGCAGCGTACGAAGAAGGCCAAGAACGGCCGCCTGGTGACGGTATCCGAGGGTGAAGCCTTGAT
TAGCCGCTACAAGATCGTAAAGAGCGAAACCGGGCGGCCGGAGTACATCGAGATCGAGCTAGCTGATTGG
ATGTACCGCGAGATTACAGAAGGCAAGAACCCGGACGTGCTGACGGTTCACCCCGATTACTTTTTGATCG
ATCCCGGCATCGGCCGTTTTCTCTACCGCCTGGCACGCCGCGCCGCAGGCAAGGCAGAAGCCAGATGGTT
GTTCAAGACGATCTACGAACGCAGTGGCAGCGCCGGAGAGTTCAAGAAGTTCTGTTTCACCGTGCGCAAG
CTGATCGGGTCAAATGACCTGCCGGAGTACGATTTGAAGGAGGAGGCGGGGCAGGCTGGCCCGATCCTAG
TCATGCGCTACCGCAACCTGATCGAGGGCGAAGCATCCGCCGGTTCCTAATGTACGGAGCAGATGCTAGG
GCAAATTGCCCTAGCAGGGGAAAAAGGTCGAAAAAGCTTCTTTCCTGTGGATAGCACGTACATTGGGAAC
CCAAAGCCGTACATTGGGAACCGGAACCCGTACATTGGGAACCCAAAGCCGTACATTGGGAACCGGTCAC
ACATGTAAGTGACTGATATAAAAGAGAAAAAAGGCGATTTTTCCGCCTAAAACTCTTTAAAACTTATTAA
AACTCTTAAAACCCGCCTGGCCTGTGCATAACTGTCTGGCCAGCGCACAGCCGAACAGCTGCAAAAAGCG
CCCACATCAAGGCTCCGAGTGCGCGGAACCCCTATTTGTTTATTTTTCTAAATACATTCAAATATGTATC
CGCTCATGAGACAATAACCCTGATAAATGCTTCAATAATATTGAAAAAGGAAGAGTATGGCTAAAATGAG
AATATCACCGGAATTGAAAAAACTGATCGAAAAATACCGCTGCGTAAAAGATACGGAAGGAATGTCTCCT
GCTAAGGTATATAAGCTGGTGGGAGAAAATGAAAACCTATATTTAAAAATGACGGACAGCCGGTATAAAG
GGACCACCTATGATGTGGAACGGGAAAAGGACATGATGCTATGGCTGGAAGGAAAGCTGCCTGTTCCAAA
GGTCCTGCACTTTGAACGGCATGATGGCTGGAGCAATCTGCTCATGAGTGAGGCCGATGGCGTCCTTTGC
TCGGAAGAGTATGAAGATGAACAAAGCCCTGAAAAGATTATCGAGCTGTATGCGGAGTGCATCAGGCTCT
TTCACTCCATCGACATATCGGATTGTCCCTATACGAATAGCTTAGACAGCCGCTTAGCCGAATTGGATTA
CTTACTGAATAACGATCTGGCCGATGTGGATTGCGAAAACTGGGAAGAGGACACTCCATTTAAAGATCCG
CGCGAGCTGTATGATTTTTTAAAGACGGAAAAGCCCGAAGAGGAACTTGTCTTTTCCCACGGCGACCTGG
GAGACAGCAACATCTTTGTGAAAGATGGCAAAGTAAGTGGCTTTATTGATCTTGGGAGAAGCGGCAGGGC
GGACAAGTGGTATGACATTGCCTTCTGCGTCCGGTCGCTCAGGGAGGATATCGGGGAAGAACAGTATGTC
GAGCTATTTTTTGACTTACTGGGGATCAAGCCTGATTGGGAGAAAATAAAATATTATATTTTACTGGATG
AATTGTTTTAGCTGTCAGACCAAGTTTACTCATATATACTTTAGATTGATTTAAAACTTCATTTTTAATT
TAAAAGGATCTAGGTGAAGATCCTTTTTGATAATCTCATGACCAAAATCCCTTAACGTGAGTTTTCGTTC
CACTGAGCGTCAGACCCCGTAGAAAAGATCAAAGGATCTTCTTGAGATCCTTTTTTTCTGCGCGTAATCT
GCTGCTTGCAAACAAAAAAACCACCGCTACCAGCGGTGGTTTGTTTGCCGGATCAAGAGCTACCAACTCT
TTTTCCGAAGGTAACTGGCTTCAGCAGAGCGCAGATACCAAATACTGTTCTTCTAGTGTAGCCGTAGTTA
GGCCACCACTTCAAGAACTCTGTAGCACCGCCTACATACCTCGCTCTGCTAATCCTGTTACCAGTGGCTG
CTGCCAGTGGCGATAAGTCGTGTCTTACCGGGTTGGACTCAAGACGATAGTTACCGGATAAGGCGCAGCG
GTCGGGCTGAACGGGGGGTTCGTGCACACAGCCCAGCTTGGAGCGAACGACCTACACCGAACTGAGATAC
CTACAGCGTGAGCTATGAGAAAGCGCCACGCTTCCCGAAGGGAGAAAGGCGGACAGGTATCCGGTAAGCG
GCAGGGTCGGAACAGGAGAGCGCACGAGGGAGCTTCCAGGGGGAAACGCCTGGTATCTTTATAGTCCTGT
CGGGTTTCGCCACCTCTGACTTGAGCGTCGATTTTTGTGATGCTCGTCAGGGGGGCGGAGCCTATGGAAA
AACGCCAGCAACGCGGCCTTTTTACGGTTCCTGCTCGGATCTGTTGGACCGGACAGTAGTCATGGTTGAT
GGGCTGCCTGTATCGAGTGGTGATTTTGTGCCGAGCTGCCGGTCGGGGAGCTGTTGGCTGGCTGGTGGCA
GGATATATTGTGGTGTAAACAAATTGACGCTTAGACAACTTAATAACACATTGCGGACGTTTTTAATGTA
CTGGGGTTGAACACTCTGTGCCGAATTCGGATCCAGCGCTCCAATTCAGCAAGCGTCGATCTAGTAACAT
AGATGACACCGCGCGCGATAATTTATCCTAGTTTGCGCGCTATATTTTGTTTTCTATCGCGTATTAAATG
TATAATTGCGGGACTCTAATCATAAAAACCCATCTCATAAATAACGTCATGCATTACATGTTAATTATTA
CATGCTTAACGTAATTCAACAGAAATTATATGATAATCATCGCAAGACCGGCAACAGGATTCAATCTTAA
GAAACTTTATTGCCAAATGTTTGAACGATCTGCTTGACTCTAGATCCAGAGTCCCGCTCAAATCTCAGTC
ACAGGAAGAACAGGTCTAGGAGGAACAGGAAGAGAGAAATCAAGCTGCCAGAATCCCACATCATGCCAAT
TTCCATGTTTGAAACCAGCAGCTCTAAGCATTCCCCTAGGAGCATAACCAAGAGCCTCATGCATCCTCAC
AGAAGGATCATTAGGAAGTCCAATCACAGCAACCACAGACTTGAAACCCTGAGCCTCCAAAGACTTCAAA
AGATGAGTGTAAAGAGTAGATCCAAGACCAGTTCTTTGATGCCTAGGAGACACGTAAACAGTAGACTCAG
CAGTCCAATCGTAAGCATTCCTAGCCTTCCAAGGACCAGCATAAGCAATACCAGCCACTTCACCATCCAC
TTCAGCAACAAGCCAAGGATACCTCTCTCTAAGCCTCACAAGATCATCAGTCCACTCTTGTGGTTCTTGA
GGCTCAGTCCTGAAATTCACAGTAGAAGTCTCAATGTAATGATTCACAATAGTGCACACAGCAGGCATAT
CAGCCTCAGTAGCCCTTCTAATATCAGCAGGCCTTCTTTCAGGAGACATGCGAAACGATCCAGATCCGGT
GCAGATTATTTGGATTGAGAGTGAATATGAGACTCTAATTGGATACCGAGGGGAATTTATGGAACGTCAG
TGGAGCATTTTGACAAGAAATATTTGCTAGCTGATAGTGACCTTAGGCGACTTTTGAACGCGCAATAATG
GTTTCTGACGTATGTGCTTAGCTCATTAAACTCCAGAAACCCGCGGCTGAGTGGCTCCTTCAACGTTGCG
GTTCTGTCAGTTCCAAACGTAAAACGGCTTGTCCCGCGTCATCGGCGGGGGTCATAACGTGACTCCCTTA
ATTCTCCGCTCCGCAAGAATTCAAGCTTGGAGACTGGTATTAGAATAATAGCCTGTTTAGCCAAAAATTG
AAGTGTTTGGTTTTGGAAGGAAAAAAAAGTATTTTGAGGAGAGGCAGAAGCAGAAAAAAGTAGCTTCTCT
CCAAAAGTACTTTTTTGAGAAGCATTTTTGAGAAAAATACACTTAGAAGCAGTTTTTTAAAGCTTGGCCA
ATCACTAATTGCTGCTCAGAAGTGCTTTTCAAACTAATTAGCCAAACACAAACTACTTCTCATCAAAAGT
ACTTTCGAAAAAAACACTTATTAAAGTAAGCTAATTTTTGCAGCTTGGCTAAATGGATTATAAATCACGT
ATCTGTAAAACTACAAATTATATTTTATTGTTCCTCACATTTTTCGAGGTAAACATAAATATAAGTAAAA
TATAATGGTAATGTACTCCACTTGCTGAATAACTTAGTGTTTCATAGCAAGCATATGCTCCACAAATTAA
GAGTATGGAGCCATAATATTTCCAATATGAGTGACCCTATAGTTACAATAACAACAACAATCCAGTATAA
TCTCACATAGTGGGGTCTGGTGAGGGTAGTATGTACGTAGACCTTATCTCTATCCTGGGGTAGAGAGGCT
GTTTCCAAATAGACTCCCGACATCATTCTCTCCAAGAACTTCTCACCTTGCTCTTGGGGAAACTCGAACT
CACAACCTCTATAGTTAAAACATGATAAATTATGGTCATATTTGTATTCTCTTTTTTTGCTTTAATTTTG
GGTATGATAAAATTCCTTATAAATGCTAACAACCTACTCCGTCCTGTTCCAAATAGTAATCGTTTTAGCA
TGCTGAAATTGTTTCAAAATATTTGGCATTTTAGAAAAATAAAATATATTTGTTATTTTTTTATTAACCT
TACTACTCCAATTAGTCGATTGTTAATAAGATGAGACATTTAAGAGAAAAAAACAACGATAAGTTAGACA
AATAATCTTATAATTAAATATGTCAAAAATCATAAAAGACAAATAATATGGAATAGAGTAAATATCTACC
TACAATACTAAGGTTTTCTTCTCCTTTGAACTTTACGAGAATAATTAGTGGAATATTTGCCAGCCTAACT
CATTGGAATTCACGTACTAGAATTCAAATTAATGAATCACACTTCGTTATCCTCGGATCTCGCTAAGCTC
TCTTGTTAAGTTAAGGTATAAATAGCCATACCAATTTTTCTTTTTTCAACTAACCCTTAAAGAAGAATTT
TCCAATGAAAATGATGAATGGAGAAGATGCTAATGATCAAATGATCAAAGAAAGCTTCTTCATAACACAT
GGAAACCCAATATTAACAGTAGAAGATACACATCCATTAAGACCTTTCTTTGAAACTTGGAGAGAGAAAA
TCTTTTCTAAGAAACCTAAGGCAATTCTTATTATTTCTGGTCATTGGGAAACTGTTAAACCTACTGTTAA
TGCTGTCCATATCAATGATACTATCCATGATTTTGATGACTATCCTGCTGCTATGTACCAGTTCAAGTAT
CCAGCTCCTGGGGCACCAGAATTGGCAAGAAAAGTAGAGGAAATTCTGAAAAAATCGGGTTTCGAAACGG
CGGAAACTGACGAAAAACGTGGGCTTGATCATGGTGCATGGGTACCTCTAATGCTAATGTATCCTGAGGC
TGATATACCAGTATGTCAGCTCTCAGTTCAGCCGCATTTAGATGGAACATACCATTACAACTTAGGACGA
GCATTAGCTCCCTTGAAAAACGATGGCGTATTGATCATTGGTTCAGGAAGTGCAACTCACCCTTTGGATG
AAACTCCTCATTATTTTGATGGAGTTGCACCTTGGGCAGCTGCCTTTGATTCATGGCTTCGTAAAGCTCT
CATAAATGGAAGGTTTGAAGAAGTGAATATATATGAAACGAAAGCACCAAATTGGAAATTAGCACATCCT
TTCCCAGAACATTTTTATCCATTGCATGTTGTTCTTGGCGCTGCTGGTGAAAAATGGAAGGCTGAGCTTA
TTCATAGCAGTTGGGATCATGGCACCTTGTGTCACGGCTCCTACAAGTTCACTTCAGCCTAGGCTTGTCA
AGCAGATCGTTCAAACATTTGGCAATAAAGTTTCTTAAGATTGAATCCTGTTGCCGGTCTTGCGATGATT
ATCATATAATTTCTGTTGAATTACGTTAAGCATGTAATAATTAACATGTAATGCATGACGTTATTTATGA
GATGGGTTTTTATGATTAGAGTCCCGCAATTATACATTTAATACGCGATAGAAAACAAAATATAGCGCGC
AAACTAGGATAAATTATCGCGCGCGGTGTCATCTATGTTACTAGATCGACGCTACTAGAATTCGAGCTCG
GAGACTGGTATTAGAATAATAGCCTGTTTAGCCAAAAATTGAAGTGTTTGGTTTTGGAAGGAAAAAAAAG
TATTTTGAGGAGAGGCAGAAGCAGAAAAAAGTAGCTTCTCTCCAAAAGTACTTTTTTGAGAAGCATTTTT
GAGAAAAATACACTTAGAAGCAGTTTTTTAAAGCTTGGCCAATCACTAATTGCTGCTCAGAAGTGCTTTT
CAAACTAATTAGCCAAACACAAACTACTTCTCATCAAAAGTACTTTCGAAAAAAACACTTATTAAAGTAA
GCTAATTTTTGCAGCTTGGCTAAATGGATTATAAATCACGTATCTGTAAAACTACAAATTATATTTTATT
GTTCCTCACATTTTTCGAGGTAAACATAAATATAAGTAAAATATAATGGTAATGTACTCCACTTGCTGAA
TAACTTAGTGTTTCATAGCAAGCATATGCTCCACAAATTAAGAGTATGGAGCCATAATATTTCCAATATG
AGTGACCCTATAGTTACAATAACAACAACAATCCAGTATAATCTCACATAGTGGGGTCTGGTGAGGGTAG
TATGTACGTAGACCTTATCTCTATCCTGGGGTAGAGAGGCTGTTTCCAAATAGACTCCCGACATCATTCT
CTCCAAGAACTTCTCACCTTGCTCTTGGGGAAACTCGAACTCACAACCTCTATAGTTAAAACATGATAAA
TTATGGTCATATTTGTATTCTCTTTTTTTGCTTTAATTTTGGGTATGATAAAATTCCTTATAAATGCTAA
CAACCTACTCCGTCCTGTTCCAAATAGTAATCGTTTTAGCATGCTGAAATTGTTTCAAAATATTTGGCAT
TTTAGAAAAATAAAATATATTTGTTATTTTTTTATTAACCTTACTACTCCAATTAGTCGATTGTTAATAA
GATGAGACATTTAAGAGAAAAAAACAACGATAAGTTAGACAAATAATCTTATAATTAAATATGTCAAAAA
TCATAAAAGACAAATAATATGGAATAGAGTAAATATCTACCTACAATACTAAGGTTTTCTTCTCCTTTGA
ACTTTACGAGAATAATTAGTGGAATATTTGCCAGCCTAACTCATTGGAATTCACGTACTAGAATTCAAAT
TAATGAATCACACTTCGTTATCCTCGGATCTCGCTAAGCTCTCTTGTTAAGTTAAGGTATAAATAGCCAT
ACCAATTTTTCTTTTTTCAACTAACCCTTAAAGAAGAATTTTCCAATGGATCATGCAACATTAGCAATGA
TACTAGCCATTTGGTTCATTTCTTTTCATTTCATAAAATTACTTTTTAGCCAACAAACTACCAAACTTCT
TCCTCCTGGTCCAAAACCATTGCCAATAATTGGCAACATCTTAGAAGTTGGTAAAAAACCTCATCGTTCA
TTTGCTAATCTTGCTAAAATTCACGGCCCTTTAATATCGTTACGTCTAGGAAGTGTAACAACTATTGTTG
TATCATCAGCAGATGTAGCTAAAGAAATGTTCTTAAAAAAAGACCACCCTCTTTCTAACCGTACTATTCC
TAATTCTGTCACGGCCGGTGACCACCATAAACTTACCATGTCGTGGTTGCCGGTTTCGCCGAAATGGCGG
AATTTTCGTAAGATTACAGCCGTCCATTTGCTTTCTCCTCAAAGACTTGATGCTTGCCAAACCTTTCGCC
ATGCGAAGGTGCAACAGCTTTATGAATATGTGCAAGAATGTGCACAAAAAGGCCAAGCTGTTGATATTGG
CAAAGCTGCATTTACTACCTCCCTTAATTTGTTATCTAAACTATTTTTTTCAGTGGAATTAGCCCACCAT
AAATCACAAACTTCTCAAGAGTTTAAGGAACTAATATGGAACATTATGGAAGATATTGGGAAACCTAACT
ATGCTGATTATTTTCCTATTTTAGGCTGTGTTGATCCATCAGGTATTCGACGAAGATTAGCATGTAGTTT
TGACAAGTTGATTGCAGTTTTTCAGAGTATAATATGTGAAAGGCTTGCGCCTGATTCTTCAACTGCAACA
ACAACGACGACTGATGATGTGCTAGACGTTCTTCTTCAGCTCTTCAAACAAAATGAGCTCACTATGGGCG
AGATTAACCATTTGCTCGTCGACATTTTTGATGCTGGAACAGACACTACATCAAGTACTTTTGAGTGGGT
CATGGCAGAGTTAATTAGGAATCCTGAAATGATGGAAAAGGCTCAAGAAGAAATTAAGCAAGTATTAGGC
AAAGATAAACAAATTCAGGAATCAGACATTATTAACCTACCTTACTTACAAGCCATTATCAAAGAAACTT
TGCGACTACATCCACCAACTGTATTTCTTTTGCCTCGTAAAGCCGACACTGATGTTGAACTATATGGTTA
TATTGTGCCTAAAGATGCACAAATACTTGTTAACTTATGGGCTATTGGAAGAGATCCTAATGCCTGGCAA
AATGCTGATATTTTTTCGCCCGAAAGATTTATAGGGTGTGAAATTGATGTCAAAGGAAGAGATTTTGGAC
TCTTACCTTTTGGAGCTGGAAGAAGGATATGTCCTGGGATGAATTTGGCCATTAGAATGTTAACTTTGAT
GCTAGCTACTTTGCTTCAATTCTTCAATTGGAAGCTTGAAGGAGACATAAGTCCAAAAGACTTAGACATG
GATGAGAAATTTGGGATTGCGTTACAAAAGACAAAGCCTTTAAAACTTATTCCAATACCTAGGTATTGAG
CTTGCTCTCAAGATCAAAGGCTTAAAAAGCTGGGGTTTTATGAATGGGATCAAAGTTTCTTTTTTTCTTT
TATATTTGCTTCTCCATTTGTTTGTTTCATTTCCCTTTTTGTTTTCGTTTCTATGATGCACTTGTGTGTG
ACAAACTCTCTGGGTTTTTACTTACGTCTGCGTTTCAAAAAAAAAAACCGCTTTCGTTTTGCGTTTTAGT
CCCATTGTTTTGTAGCTCTGAGTGATCGAATTGATGCCTCTTTATTCCTTTTGTTCCCTATAATTTCTTT
CAAAACTCAGAAGAAAAACCTTGAAACTCTTTGCAATGTTAATATAAGTATTGTATAAGATTTTTATTGA
TTTGGTTATTAGTCTTACTTTTGCTACCTCCATCTTCACTTGGAACTGATATTCTGAATAGTTAAAGCGT
TACATGTGTTCCATTCACAAATGAACTTAAACTAGCACAAAGTCAGATATTTTAAGATCGCACCATTTCG
CTTTACGAATTCCCATGGGGAGACTGGTATTAGAATAATAGCCTGTTTAGCCAAAAATTGAAGTGTTTGG
TTTTGGAAGGAAAAAAAAGTATTTTGAGGAGAGGCAGAAGCAGAAAAAAGTAGCTTCTCTCCAAAAGTAC
TTTTTTGAGAAGCATTTTTGAGAAAAATACACTTAGAAGCAGTTTTTTAAAGCTTGGCCAATCACTAATT
GCTGCTCAGAAGTGCTTTTCAAACTAATTAGCCAAACACAAACTACTTCTCATCAAAAGTACTTTCGAAA
AAAACACTTATTAAAGTAAGCTAATTTTTGCAGCTTGGCTAAATGGATTATAAATCACGTATCTGTAAAA
CTACAAATTATATTTTATTGTTCCTCACATTTTTCGAGGTAAACATAAATATAAGTAAAATATAATGGTA
ATGTACTCCACTTGCTGAATAACTTAGTGTTTCATAGCAAGCATATGCTCCACAAATTAAGAGTATGGAG
CCATAATATTTCCAATATGAGTGACCCTATAGTTACAATAACAACAACAATCCAGTATAATCTCACATAG
TGGGGTCTGGTGAGGGTAGTATGTACGTAGACCTTATCTCTATCCTGGGGTAGAGAGGCTGTTTCCAAAT
AGACTCCCGACATCATTCTCTCCAAGAACTTCTCACCTTGCTCTTGGGGAAACTCGAACTCACAACCTCT
ATAGTTAAAACATGATAAATTATGGTCATATTTGTATTCTCTTTTTTTGCTTTAATTTTGGGTATGATAA
AATTCCTTATAAATGCTAACAACCTACTCCGTCCTGTTCCAAATAGTAATCGTTTTAGCATGCTGAAATT
GTTTCAAAATATTTGGCATTTTAGAAAAATAAAATATATTTGTTATTTTTTTATTAACCTTACTACTCCA
ATTAGTCGATTGTTAATAAGATGAGACATTTAAGAGAAAAAAACAACGATAAGTTAGACAAATAATCTTA
TAATTAAATATGTCAAAAATCATAAAAGACAAATAATATGGAATAGAGTAAATATCTACCTACAATACTA
AGGTTTTCTTCTCCTTTGAACTTTACGAGAATAATTAGTGGAATATTTGCCAGCCTAACTCATTGGAATT
CACGTACTAGAATTCAAATTAATGAATCACACTTCGTTATCCTCGGATCTCGCTAAGCTCTCTTGTTAAG
TTAAGGTATAAATAGCCATACCAATTTTTCTTTTTTCAACTAACCCTTAAAGAAGAATTTTCCAATGACC
GCCATTAAAATGAACACCAATGGTGAAGGTGAAACACAACATATACTAATGATACCTTTCATGGCGCAAG
GGCATTTACGTCCTTTCCTTGAGCTTGCTATGTTTCTATATAAACGAAGTCATTTTATCATTACTCTTCT
TACTACCCCGCTCAATGCGGGTTTCCTACGACATCTCCTTCACCACCATAGCTATTCTAGCTCGGGGATC
AGAATTGTCGAGTTACCTTTCAACTCAACCAATCATGGACTTCCACCTGGCATTGAAAACACTGATAAAC
TTACACTCCCACTTGTAGTATCACTTTTTCATTCAACCATTTCTCTTGACCCTCACCTTAGAGATTATAT
TTCCCGCCATTTCTCCCCTGCGCGCCCTCCTCTGTGTGTCATACATGATGTGTTCCTTGGTTGGGTTGAT
CAAGTTGCTAAAGACGTGGGCTCAACTGGTGTTGTTTTTACTACGGGTGGCGCGTATGGTACAAGCGCAT
ATGTGTCCATTTGGAATGATCTGCCTCACCAGAATTACTCTGATGATCAAGAGTTTCCGCTTCCTGGTTT
CCCGGAGAATCATAAATTCCGACGTTCTCAACTTCATCGGTTTCTGAGGTATGCCGATGGATCAGATGAT
TGGTCGAAATATTTCCAACCGCAATTGAGGCAATCAATGAAGAGTTTTGGATGGCTATGTAATTCAGTTG
AGGAAATCGAAACACTTGGGTTTAGTATCCTCAGGAACTACACTAAACTACCCATTTGGGGTATTGGACC
GTTGATAGCTTCACCTGTACAACATTCATCATCTGATAATAACAGTACTGGTGCCGAGTTTGTTCAATGG
TTGAGCTTGAAAGAACCAGATTCTGTATTATACATCTCATTTGGATCACAGAACACAATTTCACCAACCC
AGATGATGGAACTAGCAGCCGGTTTGGAGTCAAGTGAGAAGCCGTTTTTGTGGGTGATTCGAGCACCATT
TGGGTTCGATATCAATGAGGAAATGAGGCCAGAATGGCTACCAGAGGGATTCGAGGAGCGAATGAAGGTG
AAAAAACAAGGAAAGTTGGTGTATAAGTTGGGACCACAGTTGGAGATACTTAACCATGAGTCAATCGGAG
GGTTCTTAACTCATTGTGGGTGGAATTCGATCCTTGAGTCACTTCGAGAAGGTGTGCCTATGTTAGGGTG
GCCATTGGCAGCCGAACAAGCTTATAATTTGAAGTATTTGGAGGACGAAATGGGGGTTGCAGTCGAGTTA
GCGAGGGGATTGGAAGGAGAGATAAGTAAAGAGAAAGTGAAGAGAATTGTGGAGATGATTTTAGAGAGAA
ATGAAGGAAGTAAAGGATGGGAAATGAAAAATAGAGCAGTAGAAATGGGGAAGAAACTTAAAGACGCTGT
CAATGAGGAGAAGGAACTGAAGGGTTCTTCTGTTAAGGCAATAGATGATTTCTTAGATGCGGTCATGCAA
GCTAAGTTGGAACCTTCTCTTCAATAAGCTTCTCTAGCTAGAGTCGATCGACAAGCTCGAGTTTCTCCAT
AATAATGTGTGAGTAGTTCCCAGATAAGGGAATTAGGGTTCCTATAGGGTTTCGCTCATGTGTTGAGCAT
ATAAGAAACCCTTAGTATGTATTTGTATTTGTAAAATACTTCTATCAATAAAATTTCTAATTCCTAAAAC
CAAAATCCAGTACTAAAATCCAGATCGCTCAGAGAGGATGCACATGTGACCGA
Features (pLannotate 1.2.2; 18 found; start..end, strand, type, name):
     36..60      +  misc_feature   RB T-DNA repeat: right border repeat from nopaline C58 T-DNA
    369..998     +  CDS            pVS1 StaA: stability protein from the Pseudomonas plasmid pVS1 (Heeb et al., 2000)
   1427..2500    +  CDS            pVS1 RepA: replication protein from the Pseudomonas plasmid pVS1 (Heeb et al., 2000)
   2566..2760    +  rep_origin     pVS1 oriV: origin of replication for the Pseudomonas plasmid pVS1 (Heeb et al., 2000)
   2822..2926    +  promoter       AmpR promoter: bla
   2927..3721    +  CDS            KanR: aminoglycoside phosphotransferase; aphA-3; confers resistance to kanamycin
   3892..4480    +  rep_origin     ori: high-copy-number ColE1/pMB1/pBR322/pUC origin of replication
   4616..4640    +  misc_feature   LB T-DNA repeat: left border repeat from nopaline C58 T-DNA
   4748..5000    -  terminator     NOS terminator: nopaline synthase terminator and poly(A) signal
   5031..5579    -  CDS            bar: PAT_STRHY - Experimental evidence at protein level: Swiss-Prot protein existence level 1. Inactivates phosphinothricin (PPT) by transfer of an acetyl group from acetyl CoA. Can also acetylate demethylphosphinothricin but not PTT or glutamate. This enzyme is an effector of phosphinothricin tripeptide (PTT or bialaphos) resistance. From Streptomyces hygroscopicus. Introduced by genetic manipulation and expressed in glufosinate-tolerant maize by Dekalb Genetics.
   5600..5782    -  promoter       NOS promoter: nopaline synthase promoter NOS promoter
   6751..6768    +  5'UTR          polyhedrin 5' UTR (fragment): 5' UTR from the Malacosoma neustria nucleopolyhedrovirus polyhedrin gene (Ezure et al., 2006)
   7154..7966    +  CDS            DODA: DODA_BETVU - Experimental evidence at protein level: Swiss-Prot protein existence level 1. Opens the cyclic ring of dihydroxy-phenylalanine (DOPA) between carbons 4 and 5, thus producing an unstable seco-DOPA that rearranges nonenzymatically to betalamic acid. Produces mainly (S)- betalamic acid. From Beta vulgaris (Sugar beet).
   7985..8237    +  terminator     NOS terminator: nopaline synthase terminator and poly(A) signal
   9102..9119    +  5'UTR          polyhedrin 5' UTR (fragment): 5' UTR from the Malacosoma neustria nucleopolyhedrovirus polyhedrin gene (Ezure et al., 2006)
   9496..10986   +  CDS            CYP76AD1: C76AD_BETVU - Also known as Bv2g029890_ucyh From Beta vulgaris (Sugar beet).
  12341..12358   +  5'UTR          polyhedrin 5' UTR (fragment): 5' UTR from the Malacosoma neustria nucleopolyhedrovirus polyhedrin gene (Ezure et al., 2006)
  14272..14446   +  polyA_signal   CaMV poly(A) signal: cauliflower mosaic virus polyadenylation signal
