[The description below was written by a language model from this plasmid's Addgene catalogue record and pLannotate feature annotations shown in this document.]
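Description:
NbBCP1b-p3 is a plant expression binary vector built on the pICSL4723 backbone, carrying a four-unit multigene T-DNA assembled through BpiI sites that were destroyed during cloning. The backbone carries a high-copy ColE1/pUC-type origin for propagation in E. coli. It also has the pVS1 replication module (oriV, RepA and the StaA stability protein), which supports maintenance in Agrobacterium. Bacterial selection is by kanamycin, through an aminoglycoside phosphotransferase gene. Nopaline-type left and right border repeats delimit the region transferred into the plant genome. The catalogue gives a total size of about 14.1 kb, whereas the sequenced record is slightly longer at about 14.5 kb.

Next to the left border, in reverse orientation, is the plant selectable marker bar (phosphinothricin N-acetyltransferase), flanked by the nopaline synthase promoter and terminator. It confers tolerance to phosphinothricin/bialaphos herbicides. Three betalain biosynthesis genes follow, each recorded as driven by its own copy of the Nicotiana benthamiana Blue Copper Protein 1b promoter: Beta vulgaris DODAα1, Beta vulgaris CYP76AD1, and Mirabilis jalapa cDOPA5GT. The automated annotation detects the first two coding sequences, a NOS terminator after DODAα1 and a CaMV poly(A) signal at the end of the array. It does not label the glucosyltransferase or the NbBCP1b promoters. The short repeated "polyhedrin 5' UTR" hits upstream of each gene are probably incidental matches within the repeated promoter sequence.

Together the three enzymes convert tyrosine-derived intermediates into glucosylated red betalain pigment. Placing them under the NbBCP1b promoter is intended to give a visible, non-destructive readout of arbuscular mycorrhizal colonisation in living N. benthamiana roots.
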