Addgene plasmid #160002: NbBCP1b-p3
Purpose: Multigene construct containing the betalain pigment biosynthetic genes under the control of the NbBCP1b promoter for visualisation of arbuscular mycorrhizal colonisation in Nicotiana benthamiana roots
Depositing lab: Sam Brockington. Depositing organization: University of Cambridge. Publication: MycoRed: Betalain pigments enable in vivo real-time visualisation of arbuscular mycorrhizal colonisation. Timoneda A, Yunusov T, Quan C, Gavrin A, Brockington SF, Schornack S. PLoS Biol. 2021 Jul 14;19(7):e3001326. doi: 10.1371/journal.pbio.3001326. PubMed 34260583.
Backbone
  Vector backbone: pICSL4723
  Backbone manufacturer: 86173 (Mark Youles)
  Backbone size w/o insert (bp): 4901
  Total vector size (bp): 14129
  Vector type: Plant Expression
  Selectable markers: Bar
Growth in bacteria
  Bacterial resistance: Kanamycin, 50 μg/mL
  Growth temperature: 37°C
  Growth strain: DH5alpha
  Copy number: High Copy
Gene/Insert 1
  Gene/Insert name: Bar (reverse orientation) (alt names: Phosphinotricin N-acetyltransferase; Bialaphos resistance)
  Insert size (bp): 552
  Promoter: Agrobacterium tumefaciens Nopaline synthase Promoter (AtuNos Pro)
  Cloning method: Restriction Enzyme; 5′ cloning site BpiI (destroyed during cloning); 3′ cloning site BpiI (destroyed during cloning)
  Sequencing primers: 5′ Bar_F: ATGTCTCCTGAAAGAAGGCC; 3′ Bar_R: TCAAATCTCAGTCACAGGAAGA
Gene/Insert 2
  Gene/Insert name: DODAα1 (alt name: 4,5-DOPA dioxygenase alpha 1)
  Species: Beta vulgaris
  Insert size (bp): 828
  GenBank ID: MH836616
  Promoter: Nicotiana benthamiana Blue Copper Protein 1b (NbBCP1b Pro)
  Cloning method: Restriction Enzyme; 5′ cloning site BpiI (destroyed during cloning); 3′ cloning site BpiI (destroyed during cloning)
  Sequencing primers: 5′ BvDODAα1_F: ATGAAAATGATGAATGGAGAAG; 3′ BvDODAα1_R: CTAGGCTGAAGTGAACTTGTAG
Gene/Insert 3
  Gene/Insert name: CYP76AD1 (alt name: cytochrome P450 76AD1)
  Species: Beta vulgaris
  Insert size (bp): 1494
  GenBank ID: MH836617
  Promoter: Nicotiana benthamiana Blue Copper Protein 1b (NbBCP1b Pro)
  Cloning method: Restriction Enzyme; 5′ cloning site BpiI (destroyed during cloning); 3′ cloning site BpiI (destroyed during cloning)
  Sequencing primers: 5′ BvCYP76AD1_F: ATGGATCATGCAACATTAGCA; 3′ BvCYP76AD1_R: TCAATACCTAGGTATTGGAATAAGTTTTAA
Gene/Insert 4
  Gene/Insert name: cDOPA5GT (alt name: cyclo-DOPA 5-O-glucosyltransferase)
  Species: Mirabilis jalapa
  Insert size (bp): 1503
  GenBank ID: MH836618
  Promoter: Nicotiana benthamiana Blue Copper Protein 1b (NbBCP1b Pro)
  Cloning method: Restriction Enzyme; 5′ cloning site BpiI (destroyed during cloning); 3′ cloning site BpiI (destroyed during cloning)
  Sequencing primers: 5′ MjcDOPA5GT_F: ATGACCGCCATTAAAATG; 3′ MjcDOPA5GT_R: TTATTGAAGAGAAGGTTCCAAC
Terms and licenses: Academic/Nonprofit Terms; Industry Terms: Not Available to Industry
How to cite: NbBCP1b-p3 was a gift from Sam Brockington (Addgene plasmid # 160002 ; http://n2t.net/addgene:160002 ; RRID:Addgene_160002)
